Addgene plasmid #106367: pRPF185
Purpose: C. difficile inducible expression system. Shuttle plasmid containing a tetracycline-inducible gusA
Depositing lab: Robert Fagan & Neil Fairweather. Depositing organization: Imperial College London. Publication: Clostridium difficile has two parallel and essential Sec secretion systems. Fagan RP, Fairweather NF. J Biol Chem. 2011 Aug 5;286(31):27483-93. doi: 10.1074/jbc.M111.263889. Epub 2011 Jun 9. PubMed 21659510.
Backbone
  Vector backbone: pMTL960
  Backbone size w/o insert (bp): 6179
  Total vector size (bp): 9035
  Vector type: E. coli - C. difficile shuttle vector
Growth in bacteria
  Bacterial resistance: Chloramphenicol, 15 μg/mL
  Growth temperature: 37°C
  Growth strain: DH5alpha
  Growth instructions: Low copy in C. difficile following conjugation and selected with thiamphenicol
  Copy number: High Copy
Gene/Insert
  Gene/Insert name: Term(fdx)-Ptet-gusA-Term(slpA)
  Insert size (bp): 2241
  Mutation: codon optimised for C. difficile
  Entrez Gene: gusA (a.k.a. ECO111_2086)
  Promoter: Ptet
  Cloning method: Restriction Enzyme; 5′ cloning site NheI (not destroyed); 3′ cloning site BstXI (not destroyed)
  Sequencing primers: 5′ CACCTCCTTTTTGACTTTAAGCCTACGAATACC; 3′ CACCGACGAGCAAGGCAAGACCG
Terms and licenses: Academic/Nonprofit Terms; Industry Terms: Not Available to Industry
How to cite: pRPF185 was a gift from Robert Fagan & Neil Fairweather (Addgene plasmid # 106367 ; http://n2t.net/addgene:106367 ; RRID:Addgene_106367)
