[The description below was written by a language model from this plasmid's Addgene catalogue record and pLannotate feature annotations shown in this document.]
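Description:
pRPF185 is a 9,035 bp E. coli–Clostridium difficile shuttle plasmid built on the pMTL960 backbone that serves as a tetracycline-inducible expression system for C. difficile. In E. coli it replicates from a high-copy ColE1/pUC-type origin and is selected with chloramphenicol through catP, the chloramphenicol acetyltransferase gene from Clostridium perfringens. The same marker provides thiamphenicol selection in C. difficile, where the plasmid is recorded as low copy. An IncP origin of transfer, together with traJ and a fragment of traI, allows the plasmid to be mobilised by conjugation from a suitable E. coli donor into C. difficile. The replicon that maintains the plasmid in the clostridial host is not annotated. It presumably lies in the roughly 3 kb upstream region where neither feature table detects anything.

The payload is a Term(fdx)-Ptet-gusA-Term(slpA) cassette cloned between NheI and BstXI sites, both of which are retained. A Tn10-derived tetR gene is transcribed divergently from the reporter, and a tet operator sits in the intervening promoter region. TetR therefore holds Ptet repressed until tetracycline or an analogue releases it from the operator. Downstream lies gusA (uidA), the E. coli β-glucuronidase gene, codon optimised for C. difficile, which gives an easily assayed enzymatic readout of induction. The flanking fdx and slpA terminators named in the insert insulate the cassette from read-through transcription, although they are not picked up as features. The depositor and sequencing-derived records carry the same eight features in the same order, offset by about 100 bp. The plasmid is used to characterise inducible expression in C. difficile.
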