Features (pLannotate 1.2.2; 8 found; start..end, strand, type, name):
   3333..3956    -  CDS            TetR: tetracycline repressor TetR; tetR from transposon Tn10; TetR binds to the tetracycline operator tetO to inhibit transcription. This inhibition can be relieved by adding tetracycline or doxycycline.
   4066..4084    +  protein_bind   tet operator: bacterial operator O1 for the tetR and tetA genes tetracycline repressor TetR
   4151..5959    +  CDS            uidA: BGLR_ECOLI - Also known as gurA, gusA. Experimental evidence at protein level: Swiss-Prot protein existence level 1. From Escherichia coli (strain K12).
   6196..6291    -  CDS            traI (fragment): TRAI6_ECOLX - Experimental evidence at protein level: Swiss-Prot protein existence level 1. The initiation process of transfer DNA synthesis requires the interaction of at least three plasmid-specific components (TraH, I, and J) at the transfer origin resulting in the assembly of a specialised nucleoprotein complex - the relaxosome. Site- and strand-specific cleavage at the transfer origin is dependent on TraI and TraJ. From Escherichia coli.
   6329..6700    -  CDS            traJ: oriT-recognizing protein; traJ
   6733..6842    -  oriT           oriT: incP origin of transfer
   7221..7841    -  CDS            catP: CAT2_CLOPF - Protein inferred from homology: Swiss-Prot protein existence level 3. This enzyme is an effector of chloramphenicol resistance in bacteria. From Clostridium perfringens.
   8204..8792    -  rep_origin     ori: high-copy-number ColE1/pMB1/pBR322/pUC origin of replication
>Addgene plasmid #106367 | pRPF185 | depositor full sequence | sequence record 201386 | pRPF185 sequence 9035 bps
GTGCACCAATTTTTTACTTTTCTATTTTAGAATCTAGCATTTCCAATGCTTACTAATACTATTTTTGATT
TTTAACTTGTTTTAAAAAAGCACCTACTAATTAGGATTCTAGCTCTATATTCTAGTTATACATTCTCTAT
ATTCTAGCTCTATATTCTAGTTATACATTCTCTATATTCTAGCTCTATATTCTAGTTATACATTCTCTAT
ATTCTAGCTCTATATTCTAGTTATACATTCTCTATATTCTAGCTCTATATTCTAGTTATACATTCTCTAT
ATTCTAGCTCTATATTCTAGTTATACATTCTCTATATTCTAGCTCTATATTCTAGTTATACATTCTCTAA
AAAACATATATATATATACTACATATATATGTACAATTATTTTACCAAAAGAAATTTTTAAAACGGCTTA
ATTTCAATACTTTGATGCCATTTTTTTTTTGCAATTCTCGTACAATTATTTTACCAAAAGAAATTTTTAT
TAATTAGTTTTTTTGCATAAAAATAGGACTAGAAAATCAATTCTAATCCTATCAAAAATCTACTTGTTTA
ATCTATATGTATAGTACATAAATCCTCTATCATTTATTTTAGTTTCCCATACATCTAAAATTTTAGTATC
TAATAAAGATTCTATCATATTTGAAATTCTTTGCTGTGTTACTCCTAAATCTTTTGCTAATTCCTCTTGA
TTAATTCTTAATATATTTCCTTTTATTTTATCATCTTTGACCAATAAATCTTGCTTATATCTCATATGAG
TATATAATCTTAATTCTTCAGTTGAAATTATTCCCCAAATTACTGCCATGGTAACAAAGTAACTAATAGT
ATATTGTTTATCTATATTACATCTAACTTCTTTTACATTGTATGTATCTTTTATTCCTAGCTTTGTAACA
CCTTTTGTTTTTGTAATATAATCATTATGTTGAAGTTCTTTTAATGTTTCTCTTAATGTCTTTTCACTCA
TAACAATGTTTTTAACTTTCTTCTTACGTTTATAGGTTATCAGCTCCATTATATCGTCTATGTTTAATTC
TCTATCTTTATTGTTAAGTAACACATTATAGATAAACAATTGATTACCAGTCATTATTTTAACCCCTTTC
CTATTCTTATATTTCAAATCCTTTGAGTGCTTATGTGGCATATTGAACAAAGTATCTTCATCACTATATA
TAAAATCTGATTCTATTTTATTCCAACAATCACTATTAAACTCACAACCTGTACAACCAAAATTAACCGT
TTTAAGCTTCTCATACATATACTTGACTTGATATTCTAGCTCACTATTTGAAAGACTATTTTGTGATATA
TAGTTCCATTCTCTAGCAACGGATATTACTTGACTTAAACTTTTATTCCTCAATCTTAAAGTCACAACTA
TTTTTTGCAAATCTAGGTTTTTATGTCCATCTTTACTACCATTTTTTAAAATATCTACTATACAATTTGG
TAGCTTACTATCTAATATATATTTTGTATTAGTATTACCTACTGTTTTTACATCTTTGCAATATTTTTTA
GCTAACTTTTCTATGTCATATCTATATATATTTTTGTCTTGGTGTATTATTTTTACTTGTTTAGTAGTAT
TTTTAATATTATATGTATAAGGTACTCTTAATACTTGAGTAGATAAATTTGCTTGTTTATCTGCACCCAA
TTTATTTATTAATGTATTTGTAACTTCTGATACTAACTTAATGTTATTAGTTTTATTAATTAGCACATAA
ACATGGAATCCATTTCCACTATCAACTAGGATATGATAATGTAATCCTATCTTAGTAAATAAATTAATTA
TATCTTTATAATTAAAACCTTGTCCTAATTCTTTTTTGTCAAAATCAAATCCTAATGCATATCTATTTAT
TAAGTTTTCATTGGTTCCTGCTTTTCCATCAGTTGTACATAGGTTAAAAAATGTATTTTCATAATAAATA
TTTTTTGCGAAGGTAAATTCTACTATATCATCTATATTTTTAAAAAAAGTTGTTTTACTATATTCTTTAA
ATTCTTCTCCGAGTTCTAATTGTTTACTATTACTTTTATTATTTTGAAATACTCTAACATATTCATTATC
AATAAGATTATTTCCTTGTCCTATACCATCTCTAAATACTGCCATTAGAAATTTTTTCAACTTATATTTT
GAATCTAATTGTTCCATATATTTATTATCTCCTTATCTAGTTTTTTTAAGAGATAACACTACATTAAATA
TATACTTATTGACTAATCAACTTTTACAACTATTGAATAATTTTAGCTTAGTATGTATAATAATATTGTT
AAGATGCTAAAATTGATAGCAATATTATTATATAACTACAGATACTTAATCAGTTAGACCGATATTGGAG
TTGGTAGCTCCATAAACTCAATTGGTAGTTGAGTTGTCATTGTCTAGTAGTATTATCTCATTTTGTTGTT
ATCTTAAAATATTATTTTAAAAATACTCTGCTTGGTCGGCTTAGGGTATTTTTTTTGTTTAATTCCAATA
TTGGTTCAAACTCCTGTGTAATACTTTTGACACTTCCATCTGTATTGAATTGACAGTTGATATGGTATCT
CATTATTGGCTTGTTCTTATGTTTTTCTATGTATTTATTTTTTACTTTCAAATAATTTGTATTTCCATTT
TTAGTTATGTTTAACACACTATCCTTATTACTCAATAAAATTATTTTTTGTTTTAACATATGATTTATAG
AATCTAAAAATTGATATTGACTTATAATAGTACTTTCTACCTCTCTAGCTTTTTCTAGTGTTTCAAATTC
TTCAAACTCTGCTATATTGCTATAGTATAGCTTATCATTAATAATATTATCTGACAACTTTAATTCCATT
TTATAAAACAATTCCAAGTTATGTATAAAATTTTTAATGTTACAACATATAGACTTATTATTTGTTCTTA
TATGGTATCTCCATTTACTACTTCTAGCTCTCATGTTATATGCACAACTACTCCCAACATAAACATATAT
TGCTTGTTCTAACTCATATTTTTGTAAAATTTCAACATCATATCCAGTCAAATCGTACTCTCTCTTATAT
ACAAATGGTTTTTCTAATTTTTTGTTCAATAAATCTCCTCCTATTTCTTACTTAATTTAGCTAAAAATCT
ATTTATATTTCACCTCCTTTTTGACTTTAAGCCTACGAATACCATATTTATGATTATAACATCTTCTATT
TTTCCCAAATCCTTACATCTCCCCTAATTTTTAGACTTAAGGGCGAATTCTGCATCAAGCTAGCATAAAA
ATAAGAAGCCTGCATTTGCAGGCTTCTTATTTTTATGGTACCTTAAGACCCACTTTCACATTTAAGTTGT
TTTTCTAATCCGCATATGATCAATTCAAGGCCGAATAAGAAGGCTGGCTCTGCACCTTGGTGATCAAATA
ATTCGATAGCTTGTCGTAATAATGGCGGCATACTATCAGTAGTAGGTGTTTCCCTTTCTTCTTTAGCGAC
TTGATGCTCTTGATCTTCCAATACGCAACCTAAAGTAAAATGCCCCACAGCGCTGAGTGCATATAATGCA
TTCTCTAGTGAAAAACCTTGTTGGCATAAAAAGGCTAATTGATTTTCGAGAGTTTCATACTGTTTTTCTG
TAGGCCGTGTACCTAAATGTACTTTTGCTCCATCGCGATGACTTAGTAAAGCACATCTAAAACTTTTAGC
GTTATTACGTAAAAAATCTTGCCAGCTTTCCCCTTCTAAAGGGCAAAAGTGAGTATGGTGCCTATCTAAC
ATCTCAATGGCTAAGGCGTCGAGCAAAGCCCGCTTATTTTTTACATGCCAATACAATGTAGGCTGCTCTA
CACCTAGCTTCTGGGCGAGTTTACGGGTTGTTAAACCTTCGATTCCGACCTCATTAAGCAGCTCTAATGC
GCTGTTAATCACTTTACTTTTATCTAATCTAGACATCATTAATTCCTCCTTTTTGTTGACATTATATCAT
TGATAGAGTTATTTGTCAAACTAGTTTTTTATTTCGATGCCCTGGACTTCATGAAAAACTAAAAAAAATA
TTGACACTCTATCATTGATAGAGTATAATTAAAATAAGCTTGATCGTAGCGTTAACAGATCTGAGCTCCT
GCAGTAAAGGAGAAAATTTTATGTTACGTCCTGTAGAAACCCCAACCCGTGAAATCAAAAAACTCGACGG
CCTGTGGGCATTCAGTCTGGATCGCGAAAACTGTGGAATTGATCAGCGTTGGTGGGAAAGCGCGTTACAA
GAAAGCCGGGCAATTGCTGTGCCAGGCAGTTTTAACGATCAGTTCGCCGATGCAGATATTCGTAATTATG
CGGGCAACGTCTGGTATCAGCGCGAAGTCTTTATACCGAAAGGTTGGGCAGGCCAGCGTATCGTGCTGCG
TTTCGATGCGGTCACTCATTACGGCAAAGTGTGGGTCAATAATCAGGAAGTGATGGAGCATCAGGGCGGC
TATACGCCATTTGAAGCCGATGTCACGCCGTATGTTATTGCCGGGAAAAGTGTACGTATCACCGTTTGTG
TGAACAACGAACTGAACTGGCAGACTATCCCGCCGGGAATGGTGATTACCGACGAAAACGGCAAGAAAAA
GCAGTCTTACTTCCATGATTTCTTTAACTATGCCGGGATACATCGCAGCGTAATGCTCTACACCACGCCG
AACACCTGGGTGGACGATATCACCGTGGTGACGCATGTCGCGCAAGACTGTAACCACGCGTCTGTTGACT
GGCAGGTGGTGGCCAATGGTGATGTCAGCGTTGAACTGCGTGATGCGGATCAACAGGTGGTTGCAACTGG
ACAAGGCACTAGCGGGACTTTGCAAGTGGTGAATCCGCACCTCTGGCAACCGGGTGAAGGTTATCTCTAT
GAACTGTGCGTCACAGCCAAAAGCCAGACAGAGTGTGATATCTACCCGCTTCGCGTCGGCATCCGGTCAG
TGGCAGTGAAGGGCGAACAGTTCCTGATTAACCACAAACCGTTCTACTTTACTGGCTTTGGTCGTCATGA
AGATGCGGACTTGCGTGGCAAAGGATTCGATAACGTGCTGATGGTGCACGACCACGCATTAATGGACTGG
ATTGGGGCCAACTCCTACCGTACCTCGCATTACCCTTACGCTGAAGAGATGCTCGACTGGGCAGATGAAC
ATGGCATCGTGGTGATTGATGAAACTGCTGCTGTCGGCTTTAACCTCTCTTTAGGCATTGGTTTCGAAGC
GGGCAACAAGCCGAAAGAACTGTACAGCGAAGAGGCAGTCAACGGGGAAACTCAGCAAGCGCACTTACAG
GCGATTAAAGAGCTGATAGCGCGTGACAAAAACCACCCAAGCGTGGTGATGTGGAGTATTGCCAACGAAC
CGGATACCCGTCCGCAAGGTGCACGGGAATATTTCGCGCCACTGGCGGAAGCAACGCGTAAACTCGACCC
GACGCGTCCGATCACCTGCGTCAATGTAATGTTCTGCGACGCTCACACCGATACCATCAGCGATCTCTTT
GATGTGCTGTGCCTGAACCGTTATTACGGATGGTATGTCCAAAGCGGCGATTTGGAAACGGCAGAGAAGG
TACTGGAAAAAGAACTTCTGGCCTGGCAGGAGAAACTGCATCAGCCGATTATCATCACCGAATACGGCGT
GGATACGTTAGCCGGGCTGCACTCAATGTACACCGACATGTGGAGTGAAGAGTATCAGTGTGCATGGCTG
GATATGTATCACCGCGTCTTTGATCGCGTCAGCGCCGTCGTCGGTGAACAGGTATGGAATTTCGCCGATT
TTGCGACCTCGCAAGGCATATTGCGCGTTGGCGGTAACAAGAAAGGGATCTTCACTCGCGACCGCAAACC
GAAGTCGGCGGCTTTTCTGCTGCAAAAACGCTGGACTGGCATGAACTTCGGTGAAAAACCGCAGCAGGGA
GGCAAACAATGAATCAACAACTCTCCTGGCGCACCGGATCCTATAAGTTTTAATAAAACTTTAAATAGAA
AAAGGCTTCTCTCATGAGAAGTCTTTTTTATTTAAAATAAATATAAAATAAAATAGAGGCTATAAATAGC
CTCTATTTTATGTGAGAAATCCCTAAATAAAAAGATGCCAGTGTGCTGGAATTCGCCCTTAGGCTGCGCT
AGGGACCTCTTTAGCTCCTTGGAAGCTGTCAGTAGTAGGGGATCGGTCTTGCCTTGCTCGTCGGTGATGT
ACTTCACCAGCTCCGCGAAGTCGCTCTTCTTGATGGAGCGCATGGGGACGTGCTTGGCAATCACGCGCAC
CCCCCGGCCGTTTTAGCGGCTAAAAAAGTCATGGCTCTGCCCTCGGGCGGACCACGCCCATCATGACCTT
GCCAAGCTCGTCCTGCTTCTCTTCGATCTTCGCCAGCAGGGCGAGGATCGTGGCATCACCGAACCGCGCC
GTGCGCGGGTCGTCGGTGAGCCAGAGTTTCAGCAGGCCGCCCAGGCGGCCCAGGTCGCCATTGATGCGGG
CCAGCTCGCGGACGTGCTCATAGTCCACGACGCCCGTGATTTTGTAGCCCTGGCCGACGGCCAGCAGGTA
GGCCGACAGGCTCATGCCGGCCGCCGCCGCCTTTTCCTCAATCGCTCTTCGTTCGTCTGGAAGGCAGTAC
ACCTTGATAGGTGGGCTGCCCTTCCTGGTTGGCTTGGTTTCATCAGCCATCCGCTTGCCCTCATCTGTTA
CGCCGGCGGTAGCCGGCCAGCCTCGCAGAGCAGGATTCCCGTTGAGCACCGCCAGGTGCGAATAAGGGAC
AGTGAAGAAGGAACACCCGCTCGCGGGTGGGCCTACTTCACCTATCCTGCCCGGCTGACGCCGTTGGATA
CACCAAGGAAAGTCTACACGAACCCTTTGGCAAAATCCTGTATATCGTGCGAAAAAGGATGGATATACCG
AAAAAATCGCTATAATGACCCCGAAGCAGGAAGGGCGAATTCTGCAGATCTGACCGGTCTCTGAAAATAT
AAAAACCACAGATTGATACTAAAACCTTGGTTGTGTTGCTTTTCGGGGCTTAAATCAAGGAAAAATCCTT
GTTTTAAGCCTTTCAAAAAGAAACACAAGGTCTTTGTACTAACCTGTGGTTATGTATAAAATTGTAGATT
TTAGGGTAACAAAAAACACCGTATTTCTACGATGTTTTTGCTTAAATACTTGTTTTTAGTTACAGACAAA
CCTGAAGTTAACTATTTATCAATTCCTGCAATTCGTTTACAAAACGGCAAATGTGAAATCCGTCACATAC
TGCGTGATGAACTTGAATTGCCAAAGGAAGTATAATTTTGTTATCTTCTTTATAATATTTCCCCATAGTA
AAAATAGGAATCAAATAATCATATCCTTTCTGCAAATTCAGATTAAAGCCATCGAAGGTTGACCACGGTA
TCATAGATACATTAAAAATGTTTTCCGGAGCATTTGGCTTTCCTTCCATTCTATGATTGTTTCCATACCG
TTGCGTATCACTTTCATAATCTGCTAAAAATGATTTAAAGTCAGACTTACACTCAGTCCAAAGGCTGGAA
AATGTTTCAGTATCATTGTGAAATATTGTATAGCTTGGTATCATCTCATCATATATCCCCAATTCACCAT
CTTGATTGATTGCCGTCCTAAACTCTGAATGGCGGTTTACAATCATTGCAATATAATAAAGCATTGCAGG
ATATAGTTTCATTCCCTTTTCCTTTATTTGTGTGATATCCACTTTAACGGTCATGCTGTAGGTACAAGGT
ACACTTGCAAAGTAGTGGTCAAAATACTCTTTTCTGTTCCAACTATTTTTATCAATTTTTTCAAATACCA
TCTAAGTTCCCTCTCAAATTCAAGTTTATCGCTCTAATGAACAAAGATATTATACCACATTTTTGTGAAT
TTTTCAACTTGCCCACTTCGACTGCACTCCCGACTTAATAACTTCTTGAACACTTGCCGAAAAAGAAAAA
CTGCCGGGTACGTACCCGGGGATCGATCCCCGGCCGAGCGCTCTTCCGCTTCCTCGCTCACTGACTCGCT
GCGCTCGGTCGTTCGGCTGCGGCGAGCGGTATCAGCTCACTCAAAGGCGGTAATACGGTTATCCACAGAA
TCAGGGGATAACGCAGGAAAGAACATGTGAGCAAAAGGCCAGCAAAAGGCCAGGAACCGTAAAAAGGCCG
CGTTGCTGGCGTTTTTCCATAGGCTCCGCCCCCCTGACGAGCATCACAAAAATCGACGCTCAAGTCAGAG
GTGGCGAAACCCGACAGGACTATAAAGATACCAGGCGTTTCCCCCTTGAAGCTCCCTCGTGCGCTCTCCT
GTTCCGACCCTGCCGCTTACCGGATACCTGTCCGCCTTTCTCCCTTCGGGAAGCGTGGCGCTTTCTCATA
GCTCACGCTGTAGGTATCTCAGTTCGGTGTAGGTCGTTCGCTCCAAGCTGGGCTGTGTGCACGAACCCCC
CGTTCAGCCCGACCGCTGCGCCTTATCCGGTAACTATCGTCTTGAGTCCAACCCGGTAAGACACGACTTA
TCGCCACTGGCAGCAGCCACTGGTAACAGGATTAGCAGAGCGAGGTATGTAGGCGGTGCTACAGAGTTCT
TGAAGTGGTGGCCTAACTACGGCTACACTAGAAGGACAGTATTTGGTATCTGCGCTCTGCTGAAGCCAGT
TACCTTCGGAAAAAGAGTTGGTAGCTCTTGATCCGGCAAACAAACCACCGCTGGTAGCGGTGGTTTTTTT
GTTTGCAAGCAGCAGATTACGCGCAGAAAAAAAGGATCTCAAGAAGATCCTTTGATCTTTTCTACGGGGT
CTGACGCTCAGTGGAACGAAAACTCACGTTAAGGGATTTTGGTCATGAAATGCAAGTTTCTAACTAACAT
ACATCATAGTTACTAAACTATGGTAACTATAATTTTATTAACTATATTAAGCACTGATTAGTACTATAAC
TCAATATAAGCATATCCCCTGTATCGTAACTAGAGAACCAAACGACGGAAAAAGCGATATAGATAAGTTT
AGATA
