Features (pLannotate 1.2.2; 8 found; start..end, strand, type, name):
   3225..3848    -  CDS            TetR: tetracycline repressor TetR; tetR from transposon Tn10; TetR binds to the tetracycline operator tetO to inhibit transcription. This inhibition can be relieved by adding tetracycline or doxycycline.
   3958..3976    +  protein_bind   tet operator: bacterial operator O1 for the tetR and tetA genes tetracycline repressor TetR
   4043..5851    +  CDS            uidA: BGLR_ECOLI - Also known as gurA, gusA. Experimental evidence at protein level: Swiss-Prot protein existence level 1. From Escherichia coli (strain K12).
   6088..6183    -  CDS            traI (fragment): TRAI6_ECOLX - Experimental evidence at protein level: Swiss-Prot protein existence level 1. The initiation process of transfer DNA synthesis requires the interaction of at least three plasmid-specific components (TraH, I, and J) at the transfer origin resulting in the assembly of a specialised nucleoprotein complex - the relaxosome. Site- and strand-specific cleavage at the transfer origin is dependent on TraI and TraJ. From Escherichia coli.
   6221..6592    -  CDS            traJ: oriT-recognizing protein; traJ
   6625..6734    -  oriT           oriT: incP origin of transfer
   7113..7733    -  CDS            catP: CAT2_CLOPF - Protein inferred from homology: Swiss-Prot protein existence level 3. This enzyme is an effector of chloramphenicol resistance in bacteria. From Clostridium perfringens.
   8096..8684    -  rep_origin     ori: high-copy-number ColE1/pMB1/pBR322/pUC origin of replication
>Addgene plasmid #106367 | pRPF185 | addgene full sequence | sequence record 205146 | Addgene NGS Result
CTAGCTCTATATTCTAGTTATACATTCTCTATATTCTAGCTCTATATTCTAGTTATACATTCTCTATATT
CTAGCTCTATATTCTAGTTATACATTCTCTATATTCTAGCTCTATATTCTAGTTATACATTCTCTATATT
CTAGCTCTATATTCTAGTTATACATTCTCTATATTCTAGCTCTATATTCTAGTTATACATTCTCTATATT
CTAGCTCTATATTCTAGTTATACATTCTCTAAAAAACATATATATATATACTACATATATATGTACAATT
ATTTTACCAAAAGAAATTTTTAAAACGGCTTAATTTCAATACTTTGATGCCATTTTTTTTTTGCAATTCT
CGTACAATTATTTTACCAAAAGAAATTTTTATTAATTAGTTTTTTTGCATAAAAATAGGACTAGAAAATC
AATTCTAATCCTATCAAAAATCTACTTGTTTAATCTATATGTATAGTACATAAATCCTCTATCATTTATT
TTAGTTTCCCATACATCTAAAATTTTAGTATCTAATAAAGATTCTATCATATTTGAAATTCTTTGCTGTG
TTACTCCTAAATCTTTTGCTAATTCCTCTTGATTAATTCTTAATATATTTCCTTTTATTTTATCATCTTT
GACCAATAAATCTTGCTTATATCTCATATGAGTATATAATCTTAATTCTTCAGTTGAAATTATTCCCCAA
ATTACTGCCATGGTAACAAAGTAACTAATAGTATATTGTTTATCTATATTACATCTAACTTCTTTTACAT
TGTATGTATCTTTTATTCCTAGCTTTGTAACACCTTTTGTTTTTGTAATATAATCATTATGTTGAAGTTC
TTTTAATGTTTCTCTTAATGTCTTTTCACTCATAACAATGTTTTTAACTTTCTTCTTACGTTTATAGGTT
ATCAGCTCCATTATATCGTCTATGTTTAATTCTCTATCTTTATTGTTAAGTAACACATTATAGATAAACA
ATTGATTACCAGTCATTATTTTAACCCCTTTCCTATTCTTATATTTCAAATCCTTTGAGTGCTTATGTGG
CATATTGAACAAAGTATCTTCATCACTATATATAAAATCTGATTCTATTTTATTCCAACAATCACTATTA
AACTCACAACCTGTACAACCAAAATTAACCGTTTTAAGCTTCTCATACATATACTTGACTTGATATTCTA
GCTCACTATTTGAAAGACTATTTTGTGATATATAGTTCCATTCTCTAGCAACGGATATTACTTGACTTAA
ACTTTTATTCCTCAATCTTAAAGTCACAACTATTTTTTGCAAATCTAGGTTTTTATGTCCATCTTTACTA
CCATTTTTTAAAATATCTACTATACAATTTGGTAGCTTACTATCTAATATATATTTTGTATTAGTATTAC
CTACTGTTTTTACATCTTTGCAATATTTTTTAGCTAACTTTTCTATGTCATATCTATATATATTTTTGTC
TTGGTGTATTATTTTTACTTGTTTAGTAGTATTTTTAATATTATATGTATAAGGTACTCTTAATACTTGA
GTAGATAAATTTGCTTGTTTATCTGCACCCAATTTATTTATTAATGTATTTGTAACTTCTGATACTAACT
TAATGTTATTAGTTTTATTAATTAGCACATAAACATGGAATCCATTTCCACTATCAACTAGGATATGATA
ATGTAATCCTATCTTAGTAAATAAATTAATTATATCTTTATAATTAAAACCTTGTCCTAATTCTTTTTTG
TCAAAATCAAATCCTAATGCATATCTATTTATTAAGTTTTCATTGGTTCCTGCTTTTCCATCAGTTGTAC
ATAGGTTAAAAAATGTATTTTCATAATAAATATTTTTTGCGAAGGTAAATTCTACTATATCATCTATATT
TTTAAAAAAAGTTGTTTTACTATATTCTTTAAATTCTTCTCCGAGTTCTAATTGTTTACTATTACTTTTA
TTATTTTGAAATACTCTAACATATTCATTATCAATAAGATTATTTCCTTGTCCTATACCATCTCTAAATA
CTGCCATTAGAAATTTTTTCAACTTATATTTTGAATCTAATTGTTCCATATATTTATTATCTCCTTATCT
AGTTTTTTTAAGAGATAACACTACATTAAATATATACTTATTGACTAATCAACTTTTACAACTATTGAAT
AATTTTAGCTTAGTATGTATAATAATATTGTTAAGATGCTAAAATTGATAGCAATATTATTATATAACTA
CAGATACTTAATCAGTTAGACCGATATTGGAGTTGGTAGCTCCATAAACTCAATTGGTAGTTGAGTTGTC
ATTGTCTAGTAGTATTATCTCATTTTGTTGTTATCTTAAAATATTATTTTAAAAATACTCTGCTTGGTCG
GCTTAGGGTATTTTTTTTGTTTAATTCCAATATTGGTTCAAACTCCTGTGTAATACTTTTGACACTTCCA
TCTGTATTGAATTGACAGTTGATATGGTATCTCATTATTGGCTTGTTCTTATGTTTTTCTATGTATTTAT
TTTTTACTTTCAAATAATTTGTATTTCCATTTTTAGTTATGTTTAACACACTATCCTTATTACTCAATAA
AATTATTTTTTGTTTTAACATATGATTTATAGAATCTAAAAATTGATATTGACTTATAATAGTACTTTCT
ACCTCTCTAGCTTTTTCTAGTGTTTCAAATTCTTCAAACTCTGCTATATTGCTATAGTATAGCTTATCAT
TAATAATATTATCTGACAACTTTAATTCCATTTTATAAAACAATTCCAAGTTATGTATAAAATTTTTAAT
GTTACAACATATAGACTTATTATTTGTTCTTATATGGTATCTCCATTTACTACTTCTAGCTCTCATGTTA
TATGCACAACTACTCCCAACATAAACATATATTGCTTGTTCTAACTCATATTTTTGTAAAATTTCAACAT
CATATCCAGTCAAATCGTACTCTCTCTTATATACAAATGGTTTTTCTAATTTTTTGTTCAATAAATCTCC
TCCTATTTCTTACTTAATTTAGCTAAAAATCTATTTATATTTCACCTCCTTTTTGACTTTAAGCCTACGA
ATACCATATTTATGATTATAACATCTTCTATTTTTCCCAAATCCTTACATCTCCCCTAATTTTTAGACTT
AAGGGCGAATTCTGCATCAAGCTAGCATAAAAATAAGAAGCCTGCATTTGCAGGCTTCTTATTTTTATGG
TACCTTAAGACCCACTTTCACATTTAAGTTGTTTTTCTAATCCGCATATGATCAATTCAAGGCCGAATAA
GAAGGCTGGCTCTGCACCTTGGTGATCAAATAATTCGATAGCTTGTCGTAATAATGGCGGCATACTATCA
GTAGTAGGTGTTTCCCTTTCTTCTTTAGCGACTTGATGCTCTTGATCTTCCAATACGCAACCTAAAGTAA
AATGCCCCACAGCGCTGAGTGCATATAATGCATTCTCTAGTGAAAAACCTTGTTGGCATAAAAAGGCTAA
TTGATTTTCGAGAGTTTCATACTGTTTTTCTGTAGGCCGTGTACCTAAATGTACTTTTGCTCCATCGCGA
TGACTTAGTAAAGCACATCTAAAACTTTTAGCGTTATTACGTAAAAAATCTTGCCAGCTTTCCCCTTCTA
AAGGGCAAAAGTGAGTATGGTGCCTATCTAACATCTCAATGGCTAAGGCGTCGAGCAAAGCCCGCTTATT
TTTTACATGCCAATACAATGTAGGCTGCTCTACACCTAGCTTCTGGGCGAGTTTACGGGTTGTTAAACCT
TCGATTCCGACCTCATTAAGCAGCTCTAATGCGCTGTTAATCACTTTACTTTTATCTAATCTAGACATCA
TTAATTCCTCCTTTTTGTTGACATTATATCATTGATAGAGTTATTTGTCAAACTAGTTTTTTATTTCGAT
GCCCTGGACTTCATGAAAAACTAAAAAAAATATTGACACTCTATCATTGATAGAGTATAATTAAAATAAG
CTTGATCGTAGCGTTAACAGATCTGAGCTCCTGCAGTAAAGGAGAAAATTTTATGTTACGTCCTGTAGAA
ACCCCAACCCGTGAAATCAAAAAACTCGACGGCCTGTGGGCATTCAGTCTGGATCGCGAAAACTGTGGAA
TTGATCAGCGTTGGTGGGAAAGCGCGTTACAAGAAAGCCGGGCAATTGCTGTGCCAGGCAGTTTTAACGA
TCAGTTCGCCGATGCAGATATTCGTAATTATGCGGGCAACGTCTGGTATCAGCGCGAAGTCTTTATACCG
AAAGGTTGGGCAGGCCAGCGTATCGTGCTGCGTTTCGATGCGGTCACTCATTACGGCAAAGTGTGGGTCA
ATAATCAGGAAGTGATGGAGCATCAGGGCGGCTATACGCCATTTGAAGCCGATGTCACGCCGTATGTTAT
TGCCGGGAAAAGTGTACGTATCACCGTTTGTGTGAACAACGAACTGAACTGGCAGACTATCCCGCCGGGA
ATGGTGATTACCGACGAAAACGGCAAGAAAAAGCAGTCTTACTTCCATGATTTCTTTAACTATGCCGGGA
TACATCGCAGCGTAATGCTCTACACCACGCCGAACACCTGGGTGGACGATATCACCGTGGTGACGCATGT
CGCGCAAGACTGTAACCACGCGTCTGTTGACTGGCAGGTGGTGGCCAATGGTGATGTCAGCGTTGAACTG
CGTGATGCGGATCAACAGGTGGTTGCAACTGGACAAGGCACTAGCGGGACTTTGCAAGTGGTGAATCCGC
ACCTCTGGCAACCGGGTGAAGGTTATCTCTATGAACTGTGCGTCACAGCCAAAAGCCAGACAGAGTGTGA
TATCTACCCGCTTCGCGTCGGCATCCGGTCAGTGGCAGTGAAGGGCGAACAGTTCCTGATTAACCACAAA
CCGTTCTACTTTACTGGCTTTGGTCGTCATGAAGATGCGGACTTGCGTGGCAAAGGATTCGATAACGTGC
TGATGGTGCACGACCACGCATTAATGGACTGGATTGGGGCCAACTCCTACCGTACCTCGCATTACCCTTA
CGCTGAAGAGATGCTCGACTGGGCAGATGAACATGGCATCGTGGTGATTGATGAAACTGCTGCTGTCGGC
TTTAACCTCTCTTTAGGCATTGGTTTCGAAGCGGGCAACAAGCCGAAAGAACTGTACAGCGAAGAGGCAG
TCAACGGGGAAACTCAGCAAGCGCACTTACAGGCGATTAAAGAGCTGATAGCGCGTGACAAAAACCACCC
AAGCGTGGTGATGTGGAGTATTGCCAACGAACCGGATACCCGTCCGCAAGGTGCACGGGAATATTTCGCG
CCACTGGCGGAAGCAACGCGTAAACTCGACCCGACGCGTCCGATCACCTGCGTCAATGTAATGTTCTGCG
ACGCTCACACCGATACCATCAGCGATCTCTTTGATGTGCTGTGCCTGAACCGTTATTACGGATGGTATGT
CCAAAGCGGCGATTTGGAAACGGCAGAGAAGGTACTGGAAAAAGAACTTCTGGCCTGGCAGGAGAAACTG
CATCAGCCGATTATCATCACCGAATACGGCGTGGATACGTTAGCCGGGCTGCACTCAATGTACACCGACA
TGTGGAGTGAAGAGTATCAGTGTGCATGGCTGGATATGTATCACCGCGTCTTTGATCGCGTCAGCGCCGT
CGTCGGTGAACAGGTATGGAATTTCGCCGATTTTGCGACCTCGCAAGGCATATTGCGCGTTGGCGGTAAC
AAGAAAGGGATCTTCACTCGCGACCGCAAACCGAAGTCGGCGGCTTTTCTGCTGCAAAAACGCTGGACTG
GCATGAACTTCGGTGAAAAACCGCAGCAGGGAGGCAAACAATGAATCAACAACTCTCCTGGCGCACCGGA
TCCTATAAGTTTTAATAAAACTTTAAATAGAAAAAGGCTTCTCTCATGAGAAGTCTTTTTTATTTAAAAT
AAATATAAAATAAAATAGAGGCTATAAATAGCCTCTATTTTATGTGAGAAATCCCTAAATAAAAAGATGC
CAGTGTGCTGGAATTCGCCCTTAGGCTGCGCTAGGGACCTCTTTAGCTCCTTGGAAGCTGTCAGTAGTAG
GGGATCGGTCTTGCCTTGCTCGTCGGTGATGTACTTCACCAGCTCCGCGAAGTCGCTCTTCTTGATGGAG
CGCATGGGGACGTGCTTGGCAATCACGCGCACCCCCCGGCCGTTTTAGCGGCTAAAAAAGTCATGGCTCT
GCCCTCGGGCGGACCACGCCCATCATGACCTTGCCAAGCTCGTCCTGCTTCTCTTCGATCTTCGCCAGCA
GGGCGAGGATCGTGGCATCACCGAACCGCGCCGTGCGCGGGTCGTCGGTGAGCCAGAGTTTCAGCAGGCC
GCCCAGGCGGCCCAGGTCGCCATTGATGCGGGCCAGCTCGCGGACGTGCTCATAGTCCACGACGCCCGTG
ATTTTGTAGCCCTGGCCGACGGCCAGCAGGTAGGCCGACAGGCTCATGCCGGCCGCCGCCGCCTTTTCCT
CAATCGCTCTTCGTTCGTCTGGAAGGCAGTACACCTTGATAGGTGGGCTGCCCTTCCTGGTTGGCTTGGT
TTCATCAGCCATCCGCTTGCCCTCATCTGTTACGCCGGCGGTAGCCGGCCAGCCTCGCAGAGCAGGATTC
CCGTTGAGCACCGCCAGGTGCGAATAAGGGACAGTGAAGAAGGAACACCCGCTCGCGGGTGGGCCTACTT
CACCTATCCTGCCCGGCTGACGCCGTTGGATACACCAAGGAAAGTCTACACGAACCCTTTGGCAAAATCC
TGTATATCGTGCGAAAAAGGATGGATATACCGAAAAAATCGCTATAATGACCCCGAAGCAGGAAGGGCGA
ATTCTGCAGATCTGACCGGTCTCTGAAAATATAAAAACCACAGATTGATACTAAAACCTTGGTTGTGTTG
CTTTTCGGGGCTTAAATCAAGGAAAAATCCTTGTTTTAAGCCTTTCAAAAAGAAACACAAGGTCTTTGTA
CTAACCTGTGGTTATGTATAAAATTGTAGATTTTAGGGTAACAAAAAACACCGTATTTCTACGATGTTTT
TGCTTAAATACTTGTTTTTAGTTACAGACAAACCTGAAGTTAACTATTTATCAATTCCTGCAATTCGTTT
ACAAAACGGCAAATGTGAAATCCGTCACATACTGCGTGATGAACTTGAATTGCCAAAGGAAGTATAATTT
TGTTATCTTCTTTATAATATTTCCCCATAGTAAAAATAGGAATCAAATAATCATATCCTTTCTGCAAATT
CAGATTAAAGCCATCGAAGGTTGACCACGGTATCATAGATACATTAAAAATGTTTTCCGGAGCATTTGGC
TTTCCTTCCATTCTATGATTGTTTCCATACCGTTGCGTATCACTTTCATAATCTGCTAAAAATGATTTAA
AGTCAGACTTACACTCAGTCCAAAGGCTGGAAAATGTTTCAGTATCATTGTGAAATATTGTATAGCTTGG
TATCATCTCATCATATATCCCCAATTCACCATCTTGATTGATTGCCGTCCTAAACTCTGAATGGCGGTTT
ACAATCATTGCAATATAATAAAGCATTGCAGGATATAGTTTCATTCCCTTTTCCTTTATTTGTGTGATAT
CCACTTTAACGGTCATGCTGTAGGTACAAGGTACACTTGCAAAGTAGTGGTCAAAATACTCTTTTCTGTT
CCAACTATTTTTATCAATTTTTTCAAATACCATCTAAGTTCCCTCTCAAATTCAAGTTTATCGCTCTAAT
GAACAAAGATATTATACCACATTTTTGTGAATTTTTCAACTTGCCCACTTCGACTGCACTCCCGACTTAA
TAACTTCTTGAACACTTGCCGAAAAAGAAAAACTGCCGGGTACGTACCCGGGGATCGATCCCCGGCCGAG
CGCTCTTCCGCTTCCTCGCTCACTGACTCGCTGCGCTCGGTCGTTCGGCTGCGGCGAGCGGTATCAGCTC
ACTCAAAGGCGGTAATACGGTTATCCACAGAATCAGGGGATAACGCAGGAAAGAACATGTGAGCAAAAGG
CCAGCAAAAGGCCAGGAACCGTAAAAAGGCCGCGTTGCTGGCGTTTTTCCATAGGCTCCGCCCCCCTGAC
GAGCATCACAAAAATCGACGCTCAAGTCAGAGGTGGCGAAACCCGACAGGACTATAAAGATACCAGGCGT
TTCCCCCTTGAAGCTCCCTCGTGCGCTCTCCTGTTCCGACCCTGCCGCTTACCGGATACCTGTCCGCCTT
TCTCCCTTCGGGAAGCGTGGCGCTTTCTCATAGCTCACGCTGTAGGTATCTCAGTTCGGTGTAGGTCGTT
CGCTCCAAGCTGGGCTGTGTGCACGAACCCCCCGTTCAGCCCGACCGCTGCGCCTTATCCGGTAACTATC
GTCTTGAGTCCAACCCGGTAAGACACGACTTATCGCCACTGGCAGCAGCCACTGGTAACAGGATTAGCAG
AGCGAGGTATGTAGGCGGTGCTACAGAGTTCTTGAAGTGGTGGCCTAACTACGGCTACACTAGAAGAACA
GTATTTGGTATCTGCGCTCTGCTGAAGCCAGTTACCTTCGGAAAAAGAGTTGGTAGCTCTTGATCCGGCA
AACAAACCACCGCTGGTAGCGGTGGTTTTTTTGTTTGCAAGCAGCAGATTACGCGCAGAAAAAAAGGATC
TCAAGAAGATCCTTTGATCTTTTCTACGGGGTCTGACGCTCAGTGGAACGAAAACTCACGTTAAGGGATT
TTGGTCATGAAATGCAAGTTTCTAACTAACATACATCATAGTTACTAAACTATGGTAACTATAATTTTAT
TAACTATATTAAGCACTGATTAGTACTATAACTCAATATAAGCATATCCCCTGTATCGTAACTAGAGAAC
CAAACGACGGAAAAAGCGATATAGATAAGTTTAGATAGTGCACCAATTTTTTACTTTTCTATTTTAGAAT
CTAGCATTTCCAATGCTTACTAATACTATTTTTGATTTTTAACTTGTTTTAAAAAAGCACCTACTAATTA
GGATT
